Addgene plasmid #248812: His6-mCherry-Flag-LplA W37V and E265R
Purpose: Constructs used for LplA-catalyzed labeling in mammalian cells. LplA is expressed as a fusion with mCherry.
Depositing lab: Alice Ting. Depositing organization: Stanford University. Publication: Computational design of conformation-biasing mutations to alter protein functions. Cavanagh PE, Xue AG, Dai SA, Qiang A, Matsui T, Ting AY. Science. 2026 Jan 8:eadv7953. doi: 10.1126/science.adv7953. PubMed 41505504.
Backbone
  Vector backbone: pcDNA3
  Vector type: Mammalian Expression
  Selectable markers: mTagBFP2
Growth in bacteria
  Bacterial resistance: Ampicillin, 100 μg/mL
  Growth temperature: 37°C
  Growth strain: DH5alpha
  Copy number: High Copy
Gene/Insert
  Gene/Insert name: LplA
  Species: E. coli
  Mutation: W37V and E265R
  Tag / fusion protein: 6xHis-mCherry-Flag (N terminal on insert)
  Cloning method: Restriction Enzyme; 5′ cloning site unknown (unknown if destroyed)
Terms and licenses: Academic/Nonprofit Terms; Industry Terms: Not Available to Industry
Depositor comments: Please visit https://doi.org/10.1101/2025.05.03.652001 for bioRxiv preprint.
How to cite: His6-mCherry-Flag-LplA W37V and E265R was a gift from Alice Ting (Addgene plasmid # 248812 ; http://n2t.net/addgene:248812 ; RRID:Addgene_248812)
