[The description below was written by a language model from this plasmid's Addgene catalogue record and pLannotate feature annotations shown in this document.]
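Description:
His6-mCherry-Flag-LplA W37V and E265R is a mammalian expression plasmid built on a pcDNA3 backbone. It is maintained in E. coli through a high-copy ColE1/pUC-type origin and an ampicillin resistance gene (β-lactamase with its own promoter), and it also carries an f1 phage origin. The sequenced plasmid is about 7.7 kb. An SV40 early promoter drives a neomycin/kanamycin phosphotransferase (neo) cassette ending in an SV40 polyadenylation signal, which is the usual pcDNA3 arrangement for G418 selection in mammalian cells. The catalogue entry lists mTagBFP2 as the selectable marker, but no mTagBFP2 coding sequence appears in the annotated feature table, so that field is not supported by the sequence annotation.

The payload is a single fusion open reading frame under the human CMV immediate-early enhancer and promoter, with a T7 promoter just upstream of the coding region. The frame opens with a 6xHis tag (picked up by the annotation software as a fragment of a composite tag), followed by the red fluorescent protein mCherry, a FLAG epitope, and E. coli lipoic acid ligase LplA carrying the W37V and E265R substitutions. A WPRE follows the coding sequence to enhance transcript stability and expression, and an SV40 poly(A) signal terminates the transcript; only a remnant of the bGH poly(A) signal remains.

According to the record, the construct is used for LplA-catalysed labelling in mammalian cells. The mCherry fusion reports on ligase expression, and the His and FLAG tags allow detection or purification. The record does not explain the functional effect of either mutation, though the associated publication concerns computationally designed conformation-biasing mutations that alter protein function.
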