Features (pLannotate 1.2.2; 25 found; start..end, strand, type, name):
      1..17      +  polyA_signal   bGH poly(A) signal (fragment): bovine growth hormone polyadenylation signal
     21..42      +  promoter       SV40 promoter (fragment): SV40 enhancer and early promoter
     63..491     +  rep_origin     f1 ori (sequence partly withheld): f1 bacteriophage origin of replication; arrow indicates direction of (+) strand synthesis
    505..834     +  promoter       SV40 promoter: SV40 enhancer and early promoter
    901..1692    +  CDS            neo: KKA2_KLEPN - Also known as kan, nptII. Experimental evidence at protein level: Swiss-Prot protein existence level 1. Resistance to kanamycin, neomycin, paromomycin, ribostamycin, butirosin and gentamicin B. From Klebsiella pneumoniae.
   1716..1874    +  CDS            ble (fragment): BLE_KLEPN - Experimental evidence at protein level: Swiss-Prot protein existence level 1. Binding protein with a strong affinity to the bleomycin family of antibiotics. Binds to CL990; an antimitotic-antibiotic compound. From Klebsiella pneumoniae.
   1869..1990    +  polyA_signal   SV40 poly(A) signal: SV40 polyadenylation signal
   2063..2079    -  protein_bind   lac operator: The lac repressor binds to the lac operator to inhibit transcription in E. coli. This inhibition can be relieved by adding lactose or isopropyl-β-D-thiogalactopyranoside (IPTG). lac repressor encoded by lacI
   2087..2117    -  promoter       lac promoter: promoter for the E. coli lac operon
   2132..2153    -  protein_bind   CAP binding site: CAP binding activates transcription in the presence of cAMP. E. coli catabolite activator protein
   2166..2258    -  CDS            lacI (fragment): lac repressor; lacI; The lac repressor binds to the lac operator to inhibit transcription in E. coli. This inhibition can be relieved by adding lactose or isopropyl-β-D-thiogalactopyranoside (IPTG).
   2441..3029    -  rep_origin     ori: high-copy-number ColE1/pMB1/pBR322/pUC origin of replication
   3200..4060    -  CDS            AmpR: β-lactamase; bla; confers resistance to ampicillin, carbenicillin, and related antibiotics
   4061..4165    -  promoter       AmpR promoter: bla
   4224..4276    -  misc_feature   bom (fragment): basis of mobility region from pBR322
   4431..4810    +  enhancer       CMV enhancer: human cytomegalovirus immediate early enhancer
   4811..5014    +  promoter       CMV promoter: human cytomegalovirus (CMV) immediate early promoter
   5010..5043    +  LTR            5' LTR (truncated) (fragment): truncated 5' long terminal repeat (LTR) from HIV-1
   5059..5077    +  promoter       T7 promoter: promoter for bacteriophage T7 RNA polymerase
   5118..5138    +  CDS            capTEV™ (fragment): composite tag for in vivo biotinylation, TEV protease cleavage, and 6xHis tagging
   5148..5855    +  CDS            mCherry: mCherry is a basic (constitutively fluorescent) red fluorescent protein published in 2004, derived from Discosoma sp.. It is reported to be a very rapidly-maturing monomer with low acid sensitivity.
   5868..5890    +  CDS            3xFLAG (fragment): three tandem FLAG® epitope tags
   5889..6902    +  CDS            lplA: LPLA_ECOLI - Also known as yjjF. Experimental evidence at protein level: Swiss-Prot protein existence level 1. Catalyzes both the ATP-dependent activation of exogenously supplied lipoate to lipoyl-AMP and the transfer of the activated lipoyl onto the lipoyl domains of lipoate-dependent enzymes. Is also able to catalyze very poorly the transfer of lipoyl and octanoyl moiety from their acyl carrier protein. From Escherichia coli (strain K12).
   6928..7516    +  misc_feature   WPRE: woodchuck hepatitis virus posttranscriptional regulatory element
   7525..7646    +  polyA_signal   SV40 poly(A) signal: SV40 polyadenylation signal
>Addgene plasmid #248812 | His6-mCherry-Flag-LplA W37V and E265R | addgene full sequence | sequence record 495673 | Addgene NGS Result
TGCGGTGGGCTCTATGGCTTCTGAGGCGGAAAGAACCAGCTGGGGCTCTAGGGGGTATCCCC
[124 nt withheld, positions 63-186]
C
[91 nt withheld, positions 188-278]
A
[49 nt withheld, positions 280-328]
CCTTTGACGTTGGAGTCCACGTTCTTT
[37 nt withheld, positions 356-392]
ACCCTATCTCGGTCTATTCTTTTGATTTATAAGGGATTTTGCCGATTTCGGCCTATTGGTTAAAAAATGA
GCTGATTTAACAAAAATTTAACGCGAATTAATTCTGTGGAATGTGTGTCAGTTAGGGTGTGGAAAGTCCC
CAGGCTCCCCAGCAGGCAGAAGTATGCAAAGCATGCATCTCAATTAGTCAGCAACCAGGTGTGGAAAGTC
CCCAGGCTCCCCAGCAGGCAGAAGTATGCAAAGCATGCATCTCAATTAGTCAGCAACCATAGTCCCGCCC
CTAACTCCGCCCATCCCGCCCCTAACTCCGCCCAGTTCCGCCCATTCTCCGCCCCATGGCTGACTAATTT
TTTTTATTTATGCAGAGGCCGAGGCCGCCTCTGCCTCTGAGCTATTCCAGAAGTAGTGAGGAGGCTTTTT
TGGAGGCCTAGGCTTTTGCAAAAAGCTCCCGGGAGCTTGTATATCCATTTTCGGATCTGATCAAGAGACA
GGATGAGGATCGTTTCGCATGATTGAACAAGATGGATTGCACGCAGGTTCTCCGGCCGCTTGGGTGGAGA
GGCTATTCGGCTATGACTGGGCACAACAGACAATCGGCTGCTCTGATGCCGCCGTGTTCCGGCTGTCAGC
GCAGGGGCGCCCGGTTCTTTTTGTCAAGACCGACCTGTCCGGTGCCCTGAATGAACTGCAGGACGAGGCA
GCGCGGCTATCGTGGCTGGCCACGACGGGCGTTCCTTGCGCAGCTGTGCTCGACGTTGTCACTGAAGCGG
GAAGGGACTGGCTGCTATTGGGCGAAGTGCCGGGGCAGGATCTCCTGTCATCTCACCTTGCTCCTGCCGA
GAAAGTATCCATCATGGCTGATGCAATGCGGCGGCTGCATACGCTTGATCCGGCTACCTGCCCATTCGAC
CACCAAGCGAAACATCGCATCGAGCGAGCACGTACTCGGATGGAAGCCGGTCTTGTCGATCAGGATGATC
TGGACGAAGAGCATCAGGGGCTCGCGCCAGCCGAACTGTTCGCCAGGCTCAAGGCGCGCATGCCCGACGG
CGAGGATCTCGTCGTGACCCATGGCGATGCCTGCTTGCCGAATATCATGGTGGAAAATGGCCGCTTTTCT
GGATTCATCGACTGTGGCCGGCTGGGTGTGGCGGACCGCTATCAGGACATAGCGTTGGCTACCCGTGATA
TTGCTGAAGAGCTTGGCGGCGAATGGGCTGACCGCTTCCTCGTGCTTTACGGTATCGCCGCTCCCGATTC
GCAGCGCATCGCCTTCTATCGCCTTCTTGACGAGTTCTTCTGAGCGGGACTCTGGGGTTCGAAATGACCG
ACCAAGCGACGCCCAACCTGCCATCACGAGATTTCGATTCCACCGCCGCCTTCTATGAAAGGTTGGGCTT
CGGAATCGTTTTCCGGGACGCCGGCTGGATGATCCTCCAGCGCGGGGATCTCATGCTGGAGTTCTTCGCC
CACCCCAACTTGTTTATTGCAGCTTATAATGGTTACAAATAAAGCAATAGCATCACAAATTTCACAAATA
AAGCATTTTTTTCACTGCATTCTAGTTGTGGTTTGTCCAAACTCATCAATGTATCTTATCATGTCTGTAT
ACCGTCGACCTCTAGCTAGAGCTTGGCGTAATCATGGTCATAGCTGTTTCCTGTGTGAAATTGTTATCCG
CTCACAATTCCACACAACATACGAGCCGGAAGCATAAAGTGTAAAGCCTGGGGTGCCTAATGAGTGAGCT
AACTCACATTAATTGCGTTGCGCTCACTGCCCGCTTTCCAGTCGGGAAACCTGTCGTGCCAGCTGCATTA
ATGAATCGGCCAACGCGCGGGGAGAGGCGGTTTGCGTATTGGGCGCTCTTCCGCTTCCTCGCTCACTGAC
TCGCTGCGCTCGGTCGTTCGGCTGCGGCGAGCGGTATCAGCTCACTCAAAGGCGGTAATACGGTTATCCA
CAGAATCAGGGGATAACGCAGGAAAGAACATGTGAGCAAAAGGCCAGCAAAAGGCCAGGAACCGTAAAAA
GGCCGCGTTGCTGGCGTTTTTCCATAGGCTCCGCCCCCCTGACGAGCATCACAAAAATCGACGCTCAAGT
CAGAGGTGGCGAAACCCGACAGGACTATAAAGATACCAGGCGTTTCCCCCTGGAAGCTCCCTCGTGCGCT
CTCCTGTTCCGACCCTGCCGCTTACCGGATACCTGTCCGCCTTTCTCCCTTCGGGAAGCGTGGCGCTTTC
TCATAGCTCACGCTGTAGGTATCTCAGTTCGGTGTAGGTCGTTCGCTCCAAGCTGGGCTGTGTGCACGAA
CCCCCCGTTCAGCCCGACCGCTGCGCCTTATCCGGTAACTATCGTCTTGAGTCCAACCCGGTAAGACACG
ACTTATCGCCACTGGCAGCAGCCACTGGTAACAGGATTAGCAGAGCGAGGTATGTAGGCGGTGCTACAGA
GTTCTTGAAGTGGTGGCCTAACTACGGCTACACTAGAAGAACAGTATTTGGTATCTGCGCTCTGCTGAAG
CCAGTTACCTTCGGAAAAAGAGTTGGTAGCTCTTGATCCGGCAAACAAACCACCGCTGGTAGCGGTGGTT
TTTTTGTTTGCAAGCAGCAGATTACGCGCAGAAAAAAAGGATCTCAAGAAGATCCTTTGATCTTTTCTAC
GGGGTCTGACGCTCAGTGGAACGAAAACTCACGTTAAGGGATTTTGGTCATGAGATTATCAAAAAGGATC
TTCACCTAGATCCTTTTAAATTAAAAATGAAGTTTTAAATCAATCTAAAGTATATATGAGTAAACTTGGT
CTGACAGTTACCAATGCTTAATCAGTGAGGCACCTATCTCAGCGATCTGTCTATTTCGTTCATCCATAGT
TGCCTGACTCCCCGTCGTGTAGATAACTACGATACGGGAGGGCTTACCATCTGGCCCCAGTGCTGCAATG
ATACCGCGAGACCCACGCTCACCGGCTCCAGATTTATCAGCAATAAACCAGCCAGCCGGAAGGGCCGAGC
GCAGAAGTGGTCCTGCAACTTTATCCGCCTCCATCCAGTCTATTAATTGTTGCCGGGAAGCTAGAGTAAG
TAGTTCGCCAGTTAATAGTTTGCGCAACGTTGTTGCCATTGCTACAGGCATCGTGGTGTCACGCTCGTCG
TTTGGTATGGCTTCATTCAGCTCCGGTTCCCAACGATCAAGGCGAGTTACATGATCCCCCATGTTGTGCA
AAAAAGCGGTTAGCTCCTTCGGTCCTCCGATCGTTGTCAGAAGTAAGTTGGCCGCAGTGTTATCACTCAT
GGTTATGGCAGCACTGCATAATTCTCTTACTGTCATGCCATCCGTAAGATGCTTTTCTGTGACTGGTGAG
TACTCAACCAAGTCATTCTGAGAATAGTGTATGCGGCGACCGAGTTGCTCTTGCCCGGCGTCAATACGGG
ATAATACCGCGCCACATAGCAGAACTTTAAAAGTGCTCATCATTGGAAAACGTTCTTCGGGGCGAAAACT
CTCAAGGATCTTACCGCTGTTGAGATCCAGTTCGATGTAACCCACTCGTGCACCCAACTGATCTTCAGCA
TCTTTTACTTTCACCAGCGTTTCTGGGTGAGCAAAAACAGGAAGGCAAAATGCCGCAAAAAAGGGAATAA
GGGCGACACGGAAATGTTGAATACTCATACTCTTCCTTTTTCAATATTATTGAAGCATTTATCAGGGTTA
TTGTCTCATGAGCGGATACATATTTGAATGTATTTAGAAAAATAAACAAATAGGGGTTCCGCGCACATTT
CCCCGAAAAGTGCCACCTGACGTCGACGGATCGGGAGATCTCCCGATCCCCTATGGTGCACTCTCAGTAC
AATCTGCTCTGATGCCGCATAGTTAAGCCAGTATCTGCTCCCTGCTTGTGTGTTGGAGGTCGCTGAGTAG
TGCGCGAGCAAAATTTAAGCTACAACAAGGCAAGGCTTGACCGACAATTGCATGAAGAATCTGCTTAGGG
TTAGGCGTTTTGCGCTGCTTCGCGATGTACGGGCCAGATATACGCGTTGACATTGATTATTGACTAGTTA
TTAATAGTAATCAATTACGGGGTCATTAGTTCATAGCCCATATATGGAGTTCCGCGTTACATAACTTACG
GTAAATGGCCCGCCTGGCTGACCGCCCAACGACCCCCGCCCATTGACGTCAATAATGACGTATGTTCCCA
TAGTAACGCCAATAGGGACTTTCCATTGACGTCAATGGGTGGAGTATTTACGGTAAACTGCCCACTTGGC
AGTACATCAAGTGTATCATATGCCAAGTACGCCCCCTATTGACGTCAATGACGGTAAATGGCCCGCCTGG
CATTATGCCCAGTACATGACCTTATGGGACTTTCCTACTTGGCAGTACATCTACGTATTAGTCATCGCTA
TTACCATGGTGATGCGGTTTTGGCAGTACATCAATGGGCGTGGATAGCGGTTTGACTCACGGGGATTTCC
AAGTCTCCACCCCATTGACGTCAATGGGAGTTTGTTTTGGCACCAAAATCAACGGGACTTTCCAAAATGT
CGTAACAACTCCGCCCCATTGACGCAAATGGGCGGTAGGCGTGTACGGTGGGAGGTCTATATAAGCAGAG
CTCTCTGGCTAACTAGAGAACCCACTGCTTACTGGCTTATCGAAATTAATACGACTCACTATAGGGAGAC
CCAAGCTTGCGGCCGCCACCATGGTGCGGGGTTCTCATCATCATCATCATCATGGTATGGCTAGCATGGT
GAGCAAGGGCGAGGAGGATAACATGGCCATCATCAAGGAGTTCATGCGCTTCAAGGTGCACATGGAGGGC
TCCGTGAACGGCCACGAGTTCGAGATCGAGGGCGAGGGCGAGGGCCGCCCCTACGAGGGCACCCAGACCG
CCAAGCTGAAGGTGACCAAGGGTGGCCCCCTGCCCTTCGCCTGGGACATCCTGTCCCCTCAGTTCATGTA
CGGCTCCAAGGCCTACGTGAAGCACCCCGCCGACATCCCCGACTACTTGAAGCTGTCCTTCCCCGAGGGC
TTCAAGTGGGAGCGCGTGATGAACTTCGAGGACGGCGGCGTGGTGACCGTGACCCAGGACTCCTCCCTGC
AGGACGGCGAGTTCATCTACAAGGTGAAGCTGCGCGGCACCAACTTCCCCTCCGACGGCCCCGTAATGCA
GAAGAAGACCATGGGCTGGGAGGCCTCCTCCGAGCGGATGTACCCCGAGGACGGCGCCCTGAAGGGCGAG
ATCAAGCAGAGGCTGAAGCTGAAGGACGGCGGCCACTACGACGCTGAGGTCAAGACCACCTACAAGGCCA
AGAAGCCCGTGCAGCTGCCCGGCGCCTACAACGTCAACATCAAGTTGGACATCACCTCCCACAACGAGGA
CTACACCATCGTGGAACAGTACGAACGCGCCGAGGGCCGCCACTCCACCGGCGGCATGGACGAGCTGTAC
AAGAAGGATCCAGACTACAAGGATGACGACGATAAGATGAGCACCCTGAGACTGCTGATCAGCGACAGCT
ACGACCCCTGGTTCAACCTGGCCGTGGAGGAGTGCATCTTCAGACAGATGCCCGCCACCCAGAGAGTGCT
GTTCCTGGTGAGAAACGCCGACACCGTGGTGATCGGCAGAGCCCAGAACCCCTGGAAGGAGTGCAACACC
AGAAGAATGGAGGAGGACAACGTGAGACTGGCCAGAAGAAGCAGCGGCGGCGGCGCCGTGTTCCACGACC
TGGGCAACACCTGCTTCACCTTCATGGCCGGCAAGCCCGAGTACGACAAGACCATCAGCACCAGCATCGT
GCTGAACGCCCTGAACGCCCTGGGCGTGAGCGCCGAGGCCAGCGGCAGAAACGACCTGGTGGTGAAGACC
GTGGAGGGCGACAGAAAGGTGAGCGGCAGCGCCTACAGAGAGACCAAGGACAGAGGCTTCCACCACGGCA
CCCTGCTGCTGAACGCCGACCTGAGCAGACTGGCCAACTACCTGAACCCCGACAAGAAGAAGCTGGCCGC
CAAGGGCATCACCAGCGTGAGAAGCAGAGTGACCAACCTGACCGAGCTGCTGCCCGGCATCACCCACGAG
CAGGTGTGCGAGGCCATCACCGAGGCCTTCTTCGCCCACTACGGCGAGAGAGTGGAGGCCGAGATCATCA
GCCCCAACAAGACCCCCGACCTGCCCAACTTCGCCGAGACCTTCGCCAGACAGAGCAGCTGGGAGTGGAA
CTTCGGCCAGGCCCCCGCCTTCAGCCACCTGCTGGACGAGAGATTCACCTGGGGCGGCGTGAGACTGCAC
TTCGACGTGGAGAAGGGCCACATCACCAGAGCCCAGGTGTTCACCGACAGCCTGAACCCCGCCCCCCTGG
AGGCCCTGGCCGGCAGACTGCAGGGCTGCCTGTACAGAGCCGACATGCTGCAGCAGGAGTGCGAGGCCCT
GCTGGTGGACTTCCCCGAGCAGGAGAAGGAGCTGAGAGAGCTGAGCGCCTGGATGGCCGGCGCCGTGAGA
TAAGAATTCTGCAGATATCTCGCGAAATCAACCTCTGGATTACAAAATTTGTGAAAGATTGACTGGTATT
CTTAACTATGTTGCTCCTTTTACGCTATGTGGATACGCTGCTTTAATGCCTTTGTATCATGCTATTGCTT
CCCGTATGGCTTTCATTTTCTCCTCCTTGTATAAATCCTGGTTGCTGTCTCTTTATGAGGAGTTGTGGCC
CGTTGTCAGGCAACGTGGCGTGGTGTGCACTGTGTTTGCTGACGCAACCCCCACTGGTTGGGGCATTGCC
ACCACCTGTCAGCTCCTTTCCGGGACTTTCGCTTTCCCCCTCCCTATTGCCACGGCGGAACTCATCGCCG
CCTGCCTTGCCCGCTGCTGGACAGGGGCTCGGCTGTTGGGCACTGACAATTCCGTGGTGTTGTCGGGGAA
ATCATCGTCCTTTCCTTGGCTGCTCGCCTATGTTGCCACCTGGATTCTGCGCGGGACGTCCTTCTGCTAC
GTCCCTTCGGCCCTCAATCCAGCGGACCTTCCTTCCCGCGGCCTGCTGCCGGCTCTGCGGCCTCTTCCGC
GTCTTCGCCTTCGCCCTCAGACGAGTCGGATCTCCCTTTGGGCCGCCTCCCCGCTTAATTAAAACTTGTT
TATTGCAGCTTATAATGGTTACAAATAAAGCAATAGCATCACAAATTTCACAAATAAAGCATTTTTTTCA
CTGCATTCTAGTTGTGGTTTGTCCAAACTCATCAATGTATCTTACAATTG
